>Addgene plasmid #146604 | pAc5.1B-EGFP-DmNot1_1-1148_I | addgene full sequence | sequence record 356539 | Addgene NGS Result
CATGAATGGCATCAACTCTGAATCAAATCTTTGCAGATGCACCTACTTCTCATTTCCACTGTCACATCAT
TTTTCCAGATCTCGCTGCCTGTTATGTGGCCCACAAACCAAGACACGTTTTATGGCCATTAAAGCTGGCT
GATCGTCGCCAAACACCAAATACATAATGAATATGTACACATTCGAGAAAGAAGCGATCAAAGAAGCGTC
TTCGGGCGGAGTAGGAGAATGCGGAGGAGAAGGAGAACGAGCTGATCTAGTATCTCTCCACAATCCAATG
CCAACTGACCAACTGGCCATATTCGGAGCAATTTGAAGCCAATTTCCATCGCCTGGCGATCGCTCCATTC
TTGGCTATATGTTTTTCACCGTTACCCGGGGCCATTTTCAAAGACTCGTCGGCAAGATAAGATTGTGTCA
CTCGCTGTCTCTCTTCATTTGTCGAAGAATGCTGAGGAATTTCGCGATGACGTCGGCGAGTATTTTGAAG
AATGAGAATAATTTGTATTTATACGAAAATCAGTTAGTGGAATTTTCTACAAAAACATGTTATCTATAGA
TAATTTTGTTGCAAAATATGTTGACTATGACAAAGATTGTATGTATATACCTTTAATGTATTCTCATTTT
CTTATGTATTTATAATGGCAATGATGATACTGATGATATTTTAAGATGATGCCAGACCAAAAGGCTTGAA
TTTCTGCGTCTTTTGCCGAACGCAGTGCATGTGCAATTGTTGTTTTTTGGAATATTCAATTTTCGGACTG
TCCGCTTTGATTTCAGTTTCTTGGCTTATTCAAAAAGCAAAGTAAAGCCAAAAAAGCGAGATGGCAATAC
CAAATGCGGCAAAACGGTAGTGGAAGGAAAGGGGTGCGGGGCAGCGGAAGGAAGGGTGGGGCGGGGCGTG
GCGGGGTCTGTGGCTGGGCGCGACGTCACCGACGTTGGAGCCACTCCTTTGACCATGTGTGCGTGTGTGT
ATTATTCGTGTCTCGCCACTCGCCGGTTGTTTTTTTCTTTTTATGCTGCGCTCTCTCTAGCGCCATCTCG
CTTACGCATGCTCAACGCACCGCATGTTGCCGTTTCCTTTTATGCGTCATTTTGGCTCGAAATAGGCAAT
TATTTAAACAAAGATTAGTCAACGAAAACGCTAAAATAAATAAGTCTACAATATGGTTACTTATTGCCAT
GTGTGTGCAGCCAACGATAGCAACAAAAGCAACAACACAGGTGGCTTTCCCTCTTTCACTTTTTGTTTGC
AAGCCGCGTGCGAGCAAGACGGCACGACCGGCAAACGCAATTACGCTGACAAAGAGCAGACGAAGTTTTG
GCGAAAAACATCAAGGCGCCTGATACGAATGCATTTGCAATAACAATTGCGATATTTAATATTGTTTATG
AAGCTGTTTGACTTCAAAACACACAAAAAAAAAAATAAAACAAATTATTTGAAAGAGAATTAGGAATCGG
ACGCTTATCGTTAGGGTAACAACAAGAAATGCTTACTGAGTCACAGCCTCTGGAAAACTGCCGCAAGCCA
GAGAGAGAGAGAAAAAGAGGGAGAGCAGCTTAGACCGCATGTGCTTGTGTGTGAGGCGTCTCTCTCTTCG
TCTCTGTTGCGCAAACGCATAGACTGCACTGAAAAAATCGATTACCTATTTTTTATGAATGAATATTTGC
ACTATTACTATTCAAAACTATTAAGATAGCAATCACATTCAATAGCCAAATACTATACCACCTGAGCGAT
GCAACGAAATGATCAATTTGAGCAAAAATGCTGCATATTTAGGACGGCATCATTATAGAAATGCTTCTTG
CTGTGTACTTTTCTCTCGTCTGGCAGCTGTTTCGCCGTTATTGTTAAAACCGGCTTAAGTTAGGTGTGTT
TTCTACGACTAGTGAATGCCCTACTAGAAGATGTGTGTTGCACAAAATGTCCCTGGAATAACCAATTTGA
AGTGCAGATAGCAGTAAACGTAAGCTAATATGAATATTATTTAACTGTAATGTTTTAATATCGCTGGACA
TTACTAATAAACCCACTATAAACACATGTACATATGTATGTTTTGGCATACAATGAGTAGTTGGGGAAAA
AATGTGTAAAAGCACCGTGACCATCACAGCATAAAGATAACCAGCTGAAGTATCGAATATGAGTAACCCC
CAAATTGAATCACATGCCGCAACTGATAGGACCCATGGAAGTACACTCTTCATGGCGATATACAAGACAC
ACACAAGCACGAACACCCAGTTGCGGAGGAAATTCTCCGTAAATGAAAACCCAATCGGCGAACAATTCAT
ACCCATATATGGTAAAAGTTTTGAACGCGACTTGAGAGCGGAGAGCATTGCGGCTGATAAGGTTTTAGCG
CTAAGCGGGCTTTATAAAACGGGCTGCGGGACCAGTTTTCATATCACTACCGTTTGAGTTCTTGTGCTGT
GTGGATACTCCTCCCGACACAAAGCCGCTCCATCAGCCAGCAGTCGTCTAATCCAGAGACCCCGGATCGG
GGTACCATCATGGTGAGCAAGGGCGAGGAGCTGTTCACCGGGGTGGTGCCCATCCTGGTCGAGCTGGACG
GCGACGTAAACGGCCACAAGTTCAGCGTGTCCGGCGAGGGCGAGGGCGATGCCACCTACGGCAAGCTGAC
CCTGAAGTTCATCTGCACCACCGGCAAGCTGCCCGTGCCCTGGCCCACCCTCGTGACCACCCTGACCTAC
GGCGTGCAGTGCTTCAGCCGCTACCCCGACCACATGAAGCAGCACGACTTCTTCAAGTCCGCCATGCCCG
AAGGCTACGTCCAGGAGCGCACCATCTTCTTCAAGGACGACGGCAACTACAAGACCCGCGCCGAGGTGAA
GTTCGAGGGCGACACCCTGGTGAACCGCATCGAGCTGAAGGGCATCGACTTCAAGGAGGACGGCAACATC
CTGGGGCACAAGCTGGAGTACAACTACAACAGCCACAACGTCTATATCATGGCCGACAAGCAGAAGAACG
GCATCAAGGTGAACTTCAAGATCCGCCACAACATCGAGGACGGCAGCGTGCAGCTCGCCGACCACTACCA
GCAGAACACCCCCATCGGCGACGGCCCCGTGCTGCTGCCCGACAACCACTACCTGAGCACCCAGTCCGCC
CTGAGCAAAGACCCCAACGAGAAGCGCGATCACATGGTCCTGCTGGAGTTCGTGACCGCCGCCGGGATCA
CTCTCGGCATGGACGAGCTGTACAAGCCAAGCTTGAATTCATTAATTAAGATGAACGTAGAGAGCCAACT
GAAGACACCGCCAACGCACATTCGAAATCTGGTCAAGCACGTGAACAAGCGAAATTTTAATGAGAGCAGC
GAGCAAATAAATCAGTTCGTTAAAGAGCACGGCCTGGAAGCGGATCGCAGCAGCCTGCGCCACCTGTTCT
CCGTGATCAACTTCAGCGATCTCGTGCCATCAGTTACGGTCCAGCTGCAGGCGAAGCTCCTGGGCATCCA
GTTGGAGCGTCAGCTTCACAGTTCATCGTTTGTGTCCAACATCTGCTACGCTTTTGACCAGTTCTTCGCC
AGCAACCAGAAGTCCCTGAAGCCTGTTGCGGTAGCGGATCTCGTTGGCCAGGTCGCCCGACTGACCGGCA
TCAACAAGGTTTGTGAGTGCGTCTTTGCCTTGGCCTTGACCCACTCCTCGTACACAGAACTCAAACATTC
TGCCAGGAACAACCTAAAAGGTAGCCTCAGCGAACTTATAGACTCTTACTTGGGTAATAAAGGCACCGGC
CCAGCCGACAGCGGTCTCCGGGAGATCTCCTTCGATCTACTGCAGTATTTGCTGTGCTGCCTTAGCGAGT
ACGTACAACCGCAGGTGGAAGCACAGTTTTTGATCAAGCTTCGTGAGGAGTTTCCGCGCCAGGCGGTACC
GCTGGTTCTAGCGCCGTTCCTTTACGGCTCGACGACGGCGACGATTGCGGGAGCAGGTGCCAGCGAAACG
GATGCGGAGGCCGAAGCGACGACTAATAGCAACAGCTCCAGTTTCGAAGCAGATGCTTTGAACGAGGTGG
GAATCGAGGATATTTATGACCATTTAAGCGAGATAATATTCACCAACCAGGGCAAAAATAATATTATGGA
CACATCTTGGATTAATCTAATCCTTGAAATCGGTTATGAATTTACATCGAGCGTTGAAGAGTGTAAGAAT
CATTTGTGTTCCCGCGAGCGAGAACGCGCTGAGCTCCAGTCCAAAGATGTCGCCAAGATCGTGGGTCTTA
TGTGCCGACGGCACTCCTCCCTGCTCGATTGTAATGTGAATCTACCGACGCCGGCGAACTTCTGGCCTGG
TCAGGGACAGGGCGGTGGCAGCAACAGCAGTGGCTCTTCGCAGACACAAATCACTCCGCAGCAACAGAAC
CCGGGCAGCAGTAACAACAACGATGGCAGCGATGGCAATTCGTCCAGTGATAAGAAGGACAAGAAGGAGA
CGACGGAGGCCACGCAAACTTGGAAGCCAGATGTCTTTGTGCAGGCGCTCAAGGAGGTGGTGCCTCAGCT
CAACTGGAAGGACGTGTGCATGGAACTTGATCATCCCGAGTTCGTGCTGAAGGATCGCATCGGTTTGGAG
CTTTTGCTCACCATCCTTCGGCTGGCCACTGGCTCTAACATATTTCCACATCCAGAATGCATTTACCGTC
ACTGGGCAAACACGGAAGGTCAGCTGTCGCTTATCGCGACAATGCTGAAGAACCCGGATCTCTTTTCCTT
CGCCGACTTTGTATTTAGCCAGCCAGCGTTGGATGTGCTTAAGACAGCTCCGGATGCGGACAATAAGGAG
ATCTCGTCCTGGAAGTCGCTTCACCTGGTGGAGGTGCTGCTCTCCATTGCGGACAAGGGATACTATACGC
AGGTCCATGAGCTATTCAAGTTCCCAGCGCAGAACTGTCCCGATGTGCTATTTTTGGCCTTATTGAACAC
AAGTCCGCCTATGACGCCACTGCGTCAGGATCTGTTTAACCAACTGATACCAACGTTCCTTGGCAACCAT
CCCAACTCGAACGTGATCTTGGCCAGCGCCTGGAGCTCGAACAGCTTCCAACTTCGTTCCAATATCATGA
ATGCTATGTCCGAGTGGTATCTCCGAGGCAATGAGTTCGATCAGGTGAAACTGTCGCGCATCCTGGATCT
TGCCCAGGATTTAAAAGCGCTATCAGCGCTGCTCAACGCCCGTTCATTTTTATTCATTATCGACCTGGCT
TGCCTTGCCTCTCGGCGCGAGTACCTGAAGCTGGAAAAGTGGCTTACCGATAAAATTCGCGAACATGGAG
AGCCTTTTATGCAGGCTATAATCAAGGTTCTGCACCGCCGCTGCCCGCAGGTTATCAACGCCAAAGTGCC
AGAGGATCAGCTGCCTCCCAAGCAGGCGCAGCTTTTGCCCGAGACAGTTACAACCATGATCAACTGTCTG
CAAACGTGCATCAATAACTGCATGCAGCCGGAGATGGTCGAAGTCATCATGCAAATGACCGCGAACGTGG
CGATTATGGCTAACATGGCGCGTGCCCAACAGCAGCAGCAGCCAGGATTGGTTCCGCCGCCTCCACCAAC
AATTCTGCGCGGCCATCGTGGTATGGATCTGCCTGGAGGCATAGTCCCTCCGCCACCGCAGCAACCGTTC
TCCGGAAACCTCAACGCGCAGATGTTTGGACCAGGAATGGATCCGCTAACGAATATGTCCAACAACTTAG
CCGGCCTCAACCTCAGCGGCCCGAACGGAGCATTTAATTTTGGAAACATGCTAACTTCTCCATCGCGTCT
GATGACTCCGGGAGCCAATCCCTATCCGCTGAACCTCATGCAGATGCCGCAGGCTCCGCCACCACCCAAC
GTAGGAAACCTAGGCCGCATGCTGCCAGGGGGTCCACAACAGCAGACTCCAACGCCGACTCCAACGGCCC
CCAATCCAAACAACCCTGTGATGGCCGATCTCCAGATACCTGTGTCAAAGGAAGTTGAAGACGAGGTCAA
CTCATACTTTCAGCGCATCTACAACCACCAGCCGAATCCAACGCTGTCCATCGATGAAGTGCTGGACATT
TTGCAAAGATTTAAAGAGTCAAGTAACCGGCGCGAGCAGGAAGTCTTTTTGTGCATGCTGCGCAATCTGT
TCGAGGAATATCGCTTTTTCTGTCAATACCCAGAGAAAGAGCTACAGATTACTGCGCAGCTATTTGGTGG
CATTATTGATCGTAACCTGGTGCCCACTTTTGTTGCACTGGGCCTTTCTCTGCGCTGTGTCTTGGATGCC
CTCCGCAAGCCCGATGGATCTAAGCTTTACTATTTCGGTGTGACGGCACTGGACAGATTCAGAACTCGAT
TGCACACCTACAACAAATACTGCGAGCATATCCGCTCCATTCCTCACTTCTCTGACTTCCCGCCGCACCT
TATTCAGTATGTGGAATACGGAATGCACGGCCAGGAGCCGCCGCCGCAGAAGTTGATTGGACTCAGCAAT
ACGATTCCTTCGGCGATATCTAGCGGACCAGGAACGGAACCAATTTACAGGAATAGCTCCATGTTAGGTA
ATATGCCCGCTGCCACCCCGGGATCGGGACCGAAATCAAACGCTGCTGTATCGCATGCCACGAGAATGAA
GTCCATCGCCAATGCCACCAATATCGACACACTTTTGGTGGCCAACCAGGAAGAGAAAGTGACTTGATCT
AGAGGGCCCGCGGTTCGAAGGTAAGCCTATCCCTAACCCTCTCCTCGGTCTCGATTCTACGCGTACCGGT
CATCATCACCATCACCATTGAGTTTAAACCCGCTGATCAGCCTCGACTGTGCCTTCTAAGGCCTGAGCTC
GCTGATCAGCCTCGATCGAGGATCCAGACATGATAAGATACATTGATGAGTTTGGACAAACCACAACTAG
AATGCAGTGAAAAAAATGCTTTATTTGTGAAATTTGTGATGCTATTGCTTTATTTGTAACCATTATAAGC
TGCAATAAACAAGTTAACAACAACAATTGCATTCATTTTATGTTTCAGGTTCAGGGGGAGGTGTGGGAGG
TTTTTTAAAGCAAGTAAAACCTCTACAAATGTGGTATGGCTGATTATGATCAGTCGACCGATGCCCTTGA
GAGCCTTCAACCCAGTCAGCTCCTTCCGGTGGGCGCGGGGCATGACTATCGTCGCCGCACTTATGACTGT
CTTCTTTATCATGCAACTCGTAGGACAGGTGCCGGCAGCGCTCTGGGTCATTTTCGGCGAGGACCGCTTT
CGCTGGAGCGCGACGATGATCGGCCTGTCGCTTGCGGTATTCGGAATCTTGCACGCCCTCGCTCAAGCCT
TCGTCACTGGTCCCGCCACCAAACGTTTCGGCGAGAAGCAGGCCATTATCGCCGGCATGGCGGCCGACGC
GCTGGGCTACGTCTTGCTGGCGTTCGCGACGCGAGGCTGGATGGCCTTCCCCATTATGATTCTTCTCGCT
TCCGGCGGCATCGGGATGCCCGCGTTGCAGGCCATGCTGTCCAGGCAGGTAGATGACGACCATCAGGGAC
AGCTTCAAGGCCAGCAAAAGGCCAGGAACCGTAAAAAGGCCGCGTTGCTGGCGTTTTTCCATAGGCTCCG
CCCCCCTGACGAGCATCACAAAAATCGACGCTCAAGTCAGAGGTGGCGAAACCCGACAGGACTATAAAGA
TACCAGGCGTTTCCCCCTGGAAGCTCCCTCGTGCGCTCTCCTGTTCCGACCCTGCCGCTTACCGGATACC
TGTCCGCCTTTCTCCCTTCGGGAAGCGTGGCGCTTTCTCATAGCTCACGCTGTAGGTATCTCAGTTCGGT
GTAGGTCGTTCGCTCCAAGCTGGGCTGTGTGCACGAACCCCCCGTTCAGCCCGACCGCTGCGCCTTATCC
GGTAACTATCGTCTTGAGTCCAACCCGGTAAGACACGACTTATCGCCACTGGCAGCAGCCACTGGTAACA
GGATTAGCAGAGCGAGGTATGTAGGCGGTGCTACAGAGTTCTTGAAGTGGTGGCCTAACTACGGCTACAC
TAGAAGGACAGTATTTGGTATCTGCGCTCTGCTGAAGCCAGTTACCTTCGGAAAAAGAGTTGGTAGCTCT
TGATCCGGCAAACAAACCACCGCTGGTAGCGGTGGTTTTTTTGTTTGCAAGCAGCAGATTACGCGCAGAA
AAAAAGGATCTCAAGAAGATCCTTTGATCTTTTCTACGGGGTCTGACGCTCAGTGGAACGAAAACTCACG
TTAAGGGATTTTGGTCATGAGATTATCAAAAAGGATCTTCACCTAGATCCTTTTAAATTAAAAATGAAGT
TTTAAATCAATCTAAAGTATATATGAGTAAACTTGGTCTGACAGTTACCAATGCTTAATCAGTGAGGCAC
CTATCTCAGCGATCTGTCTATTTCGTTCATCCATAGTTGCCTGACTCCCCGTCGTGTAGATAACTACGAT
ACGGGAGGGCTTACCATCTGGCCCCAGTGCTGCAATGATACCGCGAGACCCACGCTCACCGGCTCCAGAT
TTATCAGCAATAAACCAGCCAGCCGGAAGGGCCGAGCGCAGAAGTGGTCCTGCAACTTTATCCGCCTCCA
TCCAGTCTATTAATTGTTGCCGGGAAGCTAGAGTAAGTAGTTCGCCAGTTAATAGTTTGCGCAACGTTGT
TGCCATTGCTGCAGGCATCGTGGTGTCACGCTCGTCGTTTGGTATGGCTTCATTCAGCTCCGGTTCCCAA
CGATCAAGGCGAGTTACATGATCCCCCATGTTGTGCAAAAAAGCGGTTAGCTCCTTCGGTCCTCCGATCG
TTGTCAGAAGTAAGTTGGCCGCAGTGTTATCACTCATGGTTATGGCAGCACTGCATAATTCTCTTACTGT
CATGCCATCCGTAAGATGCTTTTCTGTGACTGGTGAGTACTCAACCAAGTCATTCTGAGAATAGTGTATG
CGGCGACCGAGTTGCTCTTGCCCGGCGTCAACACGGGATAATACCGCGCCACATAGCAGAACTTTAAAAG
TGCTCATCATTGGAAAACGTTCTTCGGGGCGAAAACTCTCAAGGATCTTACCGCTGTTGAGATCCAGTTC
GATGTAACCCACTCGTGCACCCAACTGATCTTCAGCATCTTTTACTTTCACCAGCGTTTCTGGGTGAGCA
AAAACAGGAAGGCAAAATGCCGCAAAAAAGGGAATAAGGGCGACACGGAAATGTTGAATACTCATACTCT
TCCTTTTTCAATATTATTGAAGCATTTATCAGGGTTATTGTCTCATGAGCGGATACATATTTGAATGTAT
TTAGAAAAATAAACAAATAGGGGTTCCGCGCACATTTCCCCGAAAAGTGCCACCTGACGTCTAAGAAACC
ATTATTATCATGACATTAACCTATAAAAATAGGCGTATCACGAGGCCCTTTCGTCTTCAAGAATTAATTC
TATATTCTAAAAACACAAATGATACTTCTAAAAAAAAAT
Features (pLannotate 1.2.2; 9 found; start..end, strand, type, name):
      1..2510    +  promoter       Ac5 promoter: Drosophila melanogaster actin 5C promoter
   2530..3246    +  CDS            EGFP: EGFP is a basic (constitutively fluorescent) green fluorescent protein published in 1996, derived from Aequorea victoria. It is reported to be a rapidly-maturing weak dimer with moderate acid sensitivity.
   6740..6781    +  CDS            V5 tag: epitope tag from simian virus 5
   6881..7015    -  polyA_signal   SV40 poly(A) signal: SV40 polyadenylation signal
   7038..7122    -  CDS            large T antigen (fragment): large T antigen from SV40 (simian virus 40)
   7123..7570    +  CDS            TcR (fragment): tetracycline efflux protein; tet; confers resistance to tetracycline
   7616..8204    -  rep_origin     ori: high-copy-number ColE1/pMB1/pBR322/pUC origin of replication
   8375..9235    -  CDS            AmpR: β-lactamase; bla; confers resistance to ampicillin, carbenicillin, and related antibiotics
   9236..9340    -  promoter       AmpR promoter: bla
