[The description below was written by a language model from this plasmid's Addgene catalogue record and pLannotate feature annotations shown in this document.]
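Description:
pAc5.1B-EGFP-DmNot1_1-1148_I is an insect-cell expression plasmid of about 9.5 kb that produces an N-terminal fragment (residues 1–1148) of Drosophila melanogaster Not1, the scaffold subunit of the CCR4-NOT complex, fused to EGFP. The catalogue lists the backbone as unknown, although the name and annotated parts are consistent with a pAc5.1-type vector. In bacteria it is maintained through a ColE1/pUC-type origin and selected with ampicillin via the β-lactamase gene and its own promoter. The record lists it as low copy even though the annotated origin is of the high-copy class. A tetracycline-resistance fragment and a short SV40 large T antigen fragment are also annotated; these appear to be non-functional backbone remnants.

Expression is driven by the Drosophila actin 5C promoter, a strong constitutive promoter used in fly cell lines. The EGFP coding sequence lies immediately downstream. The unannotated interval of roughly 3.5 kb between EGFP and the V5 tag matches the size expected for the Not1 1–1148 insert, which would place EGFP at the N-terminus of the fusion. A V5 epitope sequence and an SV40 polyadenylation signal follow, but the record does not state whether the V5 tag is in frame or preceded by a stop codon. Relative to the NCBI reference, the insert carries four silent changes and two amino-acid substitutions, N605S and K759M.

The stated purpose is insect expression of this fragment. The associated publication concerns how the NOT10 and NOT11 module docks onto the NOT1 N-terminal domain, so the GFP-tagged fragment would suit interaction and localisation studies in Drosophila cells.
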