Addgene plasmid #146604: pAc5.1B-EGFP-DmNot1_1-1148_I
Purpose: Insect Expression of DmNot1_1-1148
Depositing lab: Elisa Izaurralde. Depositing organization: Max Planck Institute for Developmental Biology. Publication: NOT10 and C2orf29/NOT11 form a conserved module of the CCR4-NOT complex that docks onto the NOT1 N-terminal domain. Bawankar P, Loh B, Wohlbold L, Schmidt S, Izaurralde E. RNA Biol. 2013 Feb;10(2):228-44. doi: 10.4161/rna.23018. Epub 2013 Jan 9. PubMed 23303381.
Backbone
  Vector backbone: Unknown
  Vector type: Insect Expression
Growth in bacteria
  Bacterial resistance: Ampicillin, 100 μg/mL
  Growth temperature: 37°C
  Growth strain: DH5alpha
  Copy number: Low Copy
Gene/Insert
  Gene/Insert name: DmNot1_1-1148
  Species: D. melanogaster (fly)
  Mutation: 4 silent and two non silent N605S, K759M mutations compared to the sequence given by NCBI: NM_001103772.2.
  Entrez Gene: Not1 (a.k.a. Dmel_CG34407, CG1874, CG1884, CG34407, Dmel\CG34407, Dmel_CG1874, Dmel_CG1884, NOT, NOT1, anon-EST:Liang-1.29, anon-WO0118547.221, clone 1.29, not1)
  Cloning method: Unknown
Terms and licenses: Academic/Nonprofit Terms; Industry Terms: Not Available to Industry
Depositor comments: Plasmids from this collection were made available to the research community and donated after the lab closed. Please note that the sequence provided by the depositing laboratory may be theoretical/predicted or based on Sanger sequencing results. There may be discrepancies between sequencing results obtained by Addgene and the depositor sequence. If an Addgene verified sequence is not available, please contact before placing your order to request that our lab fully sequence the plasmid.
How to cite: pAc5.1B-EGFP-DmNot1_1-1148_I was a gift from Elisa Izaurralde (Addgene plasmid # 146604 ; http://n2t.net/addgene:146604 ; RRID:Addgene_146604)
